Addgene plasmid #203104: Salsa-BC263-P3F11
Purpose: Expression of barcoded reporter plasmid for PRESTO-Salsa; EGFP/BC263
Depositing lab: Noah Palm. Depositing organization: Yale University. Publication: Highly multiplexed bioactivity screening reveals human and microbiota metabolome-GPCRome interactions. Chen H, Rosen CE, Gonzalez-Hernandez JA, Song D, Potempa J, Ring AM, Palm NW. Cell. 2023 Jul 6;186(14):3095-3110.e19. doi: 10.1016/j.cell.2023.05.024. Epub 2023 Jun 14. PubMed 37321219.
Backbone
  Vector backbone: pCER206
  Vector type: Mammalian Expression
Growth in bacteria
  Bacterial resistance: Ampicillin, 100 μg/mL
  Growth temperature: 37°C
  Growth strain: DH5alpha
  Copy number: High Copy
Gene/Insert
  Gene/Insert name: EGFP/BC263
  Species: Synthetic
  Insert size (bp): 730
  Promoter: Tet Response Element (TRE)
  Cloning method: Restriction Enzyme; 5′ cloning site BsrGI (not destroyed); 3′ cloning site HindIII (not destroyed)
  Sequencing primers: 5′ Custom primer (GAAGCGCGATCACATGG)
Terms and licenses: Academic/Nonprofit Terms; Industry Terms: Not Available to Industry
How to cite: Salsa-BC263-P3F11 was a gift from Noah Palm (Addgene plasmid # 203104 ; http://n2t.net/addgene:203104 ; RRID:Addgene_203104)
