[The description below was written by a language model from this plasmid's Addgene catalogue record and pLannotate feature annotations shown in this document.]
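Description:
Salsa-BC263-P3F11 is a 5.1 kb mammalian expression plasmid built on the pCER206 backbone and serves as one member of a barcoded reporter set for PRESTO-Salsa, a highly multiplexed assay for screening GPCR bioactivity. It is maintained in E. coli as a high-copy plasmid through a ColE1/pUC-type origin and is selected with ampicillin via the β-lactamase gene and its native promoter. No mammalian selection marker is annotated as intact; the short lacI, SV40 large T antigen and aminoglycoside phosphotransferase matches appear to be backbone remnants rather than functional genes.

The payload is a synthetic EGFP/BC263 insert of about 730 bp, cloned between BsrGI and HindIII sites and placed under a Tet Response Element promoter. The feature table shows a tetO-repeat region at the centre of what looks like a bidirectional arrangement. On one side, a TRE3G-type promoter fragment drives mammalian codon-optimised EGFP, followed by a short polylinker segment and an SV40 polyadenylation signal. The barcode itself is not annotated, but the cloning sites and insert name suggest it lies in the transcribed region at or just after the end of EGFP. On the opposite side, a minimal CMV promoter faces a polylinker fragment, a rabbit β-globin intron with flanking exon sequence and a β-globin poly(A) signal, with no coding insert annotated in that arm.

Because transcription depends on a tetracycline-controlled transactivator binding the tetO sites, reporter output would reflect transactivator activity in the cell. The unique barcode in the EGFP transcript presumably lets this reporter be distinguished from others in a pool by sequencing. The record does not state which receptor is paired with BC263.
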