Features (pLannotate 1.2.2; 17 found; start..end, strand, type, name):
      2..55      +  CDS            lacI (fragment): lac repressor; lacI; The lac repressor binds to the lac operator to inhibit transcription in E. coli. This inhibition can be relieved by adding lactose or isopropyl-β-D-thiogalactopyranoside (IPTG).
    388..443     -  polyA_signal   β-globin poly(A) signal: rabbit β-globin polyadenylation signal (Gil and Proudfoot, 1987)
    518..640     -  CDS            HBB: HBB_COLGU - Experimental evidence at transcript level: Swiss-Prot protein existence level 2. Involved in oxygen transport from the lung to the various peripheral tissues. From Colobus guereza (Mantled guereza) (Eastern black-and-white colobus monkey).
    644..1216    -  intron         β-globin intron: intron from rabbit β-globin gene
   1312..1343    -  misc_feature   MCS (fragment): pUC18/19 multiple cloning site
   1437..1475    -  promoter       minimal CMV promoter: human cytomegalovirus (CMV) immediate early promoter
   1493..1708    -  protein_bind   tetracycline response element (fragment): contains seven copies of the tetracycline operator tetO tetracycline repressor TetR
   1708..1753    +  promoter       TRE3GV promoter (fragment): 3rd-generation Tet-responsive promoter that can be activated by binding of Tet-On® 3G, optimized for retroviral and lentiviral vectors
   1829..1856    +  misc_feature   MCS (fragment): pBluescript multiple cloning site
   1861..2580    +  CDS            EGFP: the original enhanced GFP (Yang et al., 1996) mammalian codon-optimized
   2590..2613    +  misc_feature   MCS (fragment): pBluescript multiple cloning site
   2627..2761    -  polyA_signal   SV40 poly(A) signal: SV40 polyadenylation signal
   2784..2867    -  CDS            large T antigen (fragment): large T antigen from SV40 (simian virus 40)
   2861..3091    -  CDS            str (fragment): STR_KLEPN - Protein inferred from homology: Swiss-Prot protein existence level 3. The aminoglycoside phosphotransferases achieve inactivation of their antibiotic substrates by phosphorylation. From Klebsiella pneumoniae.
   3210..3314    +  promoter       AmpR promoter: bla
   3315..4175    +  CDS            AmpR: β-lactamase; bla; confers resistance to ampicillin, carbenicillin, and related antibiotics
   4346..4934    +  rep_origin     ori: high-copy-number ColE1/pMB1/pBR322/pUC origin of replication
>Addgene plasmid #203104 | Salsa-BC263-P3F11 | addgene full sequence | sequence record 421434 | Addgene NGS Result
AGCGCCCAATACGCAAACCGCCTCTCCCCGCGCGTTGGCCGATTCATTAATGCAGTCGAGGGATCTCCAT
AAGAGAAGAGGGACAGCTATGACTGGGAGTAGTCAGGAGAGGAGGAAAAATCTGGCTAGTAAAACATGTA
AGGAAAATTTTAGGGATGTTAAAGAAAAAAATAACACAAAACAAAATATAAAAAAAATCTAACCTCAAGT
CAAGGCTTTTCTATGGAATAAGGAATGGACAGCAGGGGGCTGTTTCATATACTGATGACCTCTTTATAGC
CAACCTTTGTTCATGGCAGCCAGCATATGGGCATATGTTGCCAAACTCTAAACCAAATACTCATTCTGAT
GTTTTAAATGATTTGCCCTCCCATATGTCCTTCCGAGTGAGAGACACAAAAAATTCCAACACACTATTGC
AATGAAAATAAATTTCCTTTATTAGCCAGAAGTCAGATGCTCAAGGGGCTTCATGATGTCCCCATAATTT
TTGGCAGAGGGAAAAAGATCGATCTCAGTGGTATTTGTGAGCCAGGGCATTGGCCACACCAGCCACCACC
TTCTGATAGGCAGCCTGCACCTGAGGAGTGAATTCTTTGCCAAAATGATGAGACAGCACAACAACCAGCA
CGTTGCCCAGGAGCTGTAGGAAAGAGAAGAAGGCATGAACATGGTTAGCAGAGGGGCCCGGTTTGGACTC
AGAGTATTTTATCCTCATCTCAAACAGTGTATATCATTGTAACCATAAAGAGAAAGGCAGGATGATGACC
AGGGTGTAGTTGTTTCTACCAATAAGAATATTTCCACGCCAGCCAGAATTTATATGCAGAAATATTCTAC
CTTATCATTTAATTATAACAATTGTTCTCTAAAACTGTGCTGAAGTACAATATAATATACCCTGATTGCC
TTGAAAAAAAAGTGATTAGAGAAAGTACTTACAATCTGACAAATAAACAAAAGTGAATTTAAAAATTCGT
TACAAATGCAAGCTAAAGTTTAACGAAAAAGTTACAGAAAATGAAAAGAAAATAAGAGGAGACAATGGTT
GTCAACAGAGTAGAAAGTGAAAGAAACAAAATTATCATGAGGGTCCATGGTGATACAAGGGACATCTTCC
CATTCTAAACAACACCCTGAAAACTTTGCCCCCTCCATATAACATGAATTTTACAATAGCGAAAAAGAAA
GAACAATCAAGGGTCCCCAAACTCACCCTGAAGTTCTCAGCTCTAGAGATATCGTCGAGGCCGCGCTAGC
GTTTAAACTGTCGACCTTAATTAAGAGATCTGCTCGAGGCGCGTCAGCTGACTAGAGGATCCCCGGGTAC
CGAGCTCGAATTCGGGGCCGCGGAGGCTGGATCGGTCCCGGTGTCTTCTATGGAGGTCAAAACAGCGTGG
ATGGCGTCTCCAGGCGATCTGACGGTTCACTAAACGAGCTCTGCTTATATAGGCCTCCCACCGTACACGC
CTACCTCGACCCGGGTACCGAGCTCGACTTTCACTTTTCTCTATCACTGATAGGGAGTGGTAAACTCGAC
TTTCACTTTTCTCTATCACTGATAGGGAGTGGTAAACTCGACTTTCACTTTTCTCTATCACTGATAGGGA
GTGGTAAACTCGACTTTCACTTTTCTCTATCACTGATAGGGAGTGGTAAACTCGACTTTCACTTTTCTCT
ATCACTGATAGGGAGTGGTAAACTCGACCTATATAAGCAGAGCTCGTTTAGTGAACCGTCAGATCGCCTG
GAGACGCCATCCACGCTGTTTTGACCTCCATAGAAGACACCGGGACCGATCCAGCCTCCGCGGCCCCGAA
TTCCTGCAGCGGCCGCTCTAGAACTAGTGGATCCCCGCGGATGGTGAGCAAGGGCGAGGAGCTGTTCACC
GGGGTGGTGCCCATCCTGGTCGAGCTGGACGGCGACGTAAACGGCCACAAGTTCAGCGTGTCCGGCGAGG
GCGAGGGCGATGCCACCTACGGCAAGCTGACCCTGAAGTTCATCTGCACCACCGGCAAGCTGCCCGTGCC
CTGGCCCACCCTCGTGACCACCCTGACCTACGGCGTGCAGTGCTTCAGCCGCTACCCCGACCACATGAAG
CAGCACGACTTCTTCAAGTCCGCCATGCCCGAAGGCTACGTCCAGGAGCGCACCATCTTCTTCAAGGACG
ACGGCAACTACAAGACCCGCGCCGAGGTGAAGTTCGAGGGCGACACCCTGGTGAACCGCATCGAGCTGAA
GGGCATCGACTTCAAGGAGGACGGCAACATCCTGGGGCACAAGCTGGAGTACAACTACAACAGCCACAAC
GTCTATATCATGGCCGACAAGCAGAAGAACGGCATCAAGGTGAACTTCAAGATCCGCCACAACATCGAGG
ACGGCAGCGTGCAGCTCGCCGACCACTACCAGCAGAACACCCCCATCGGCGACGGCCCCGTGCTGCTGCC
CGACAACCACTACCTGAGCACCCAGTCCGCCCTGAGCAAAGACCCCAACGAGAAGCGCGATCACATGGTC
CTGCTGGAGTTCGTGACCGCCGCCGGGATCACTCTCGGCATGGACGAGCTGTACAAGTAAAACTTTGGGG
GAATTCGATATCAAGCTTGTCGACCTAGTTCTAGAGGATCCAGACATGATAAGATACATTGATGAGTTTG
GACAAACCACAACTAGAATGCAGTGAAAAAAATGCTTTATTTGTGAAATTTGTGATGCTATTGCTTTATT
TGTAACCATTATAAGCTGCAATAAACAAGTTAACAACAACAATTGCATTCATTTTATGTTTCAGGTTCAG
GGGGAGGTGTGGGAGGTTTTTTAAAGCAAGTAAAACCTCTACAAATGTGGTATGGCTGATTATGATCCTG
CAAGCCTCGTCGTCCTGGCCGGACCACGCTATCTGTGCAAGGTCCCCGGCCCCGGACGCGCGCTCCATGA
GCAGAGCGCCCGCCGCCGAGGCGAAGACTCGGGCGGCGCCCTGCCCGTCCCACCAGGTCAACAGGCGGTA
ACCGGCCTCTTCATCGGGAATGCGCGCGACCTTCAGCATCGCCGGCATGTCCCCCTGGCGGACGGGAAGT
ATCCAGCTCGACCAAGCTGGCCGCGTCGAGTGAAGACGAAAGGGCCTCGTGATACGCCTATTTTTATAGG
TTAATGTCATGATAATAATGGTTTCTTAGACGTCAGGTGGCACTTTTCGGGGAAATGTGCGCGGAACCCC
TATTTGTTTATTTTTCTAAATACATTCAAATATGTATCCGCTCATGAGACAATAACCCTGATAAATGCTT
CAATAATATTGAAAAAGGAAGAGTATGAGTATTCAACATTTCCGTGTCGCCCTTATTCCCTTTTTTGCGG
CATTTTGCCTTCCTGTTTTTGCTCACCCAGAAACGCTGGTGAAAGTAAAAGATGCTGAAGATCAGTTGGG
TGCACGAGTGGGTTACATCGAACTGGATCTCAACAGCGGTAAGATCCTTGAGAGTTTTCGCCCCGAAGAA
CGTTTTCCAATGATGAGCACTTTTAAAGTTCTGCTATGTGGCGCGGTATTATCCCGTGTTGACGCCGGGC
AAGAGCAACTCGGTCGCCGCATACACTATTCTCAGAATGACTTGGTTGAGTACTCACCAGTCACAGAAAA
GCATCTTACGGATGGCATGACAGTAAGAGAATTATGCAGTGCTGCCATAACCATGAGTGATAACACTGCG
GCCAACTTACTTCTGACAACGATCGGAGGACCGAAGGAGCTAACCGCTTTTTTGCACAACATGGGGGATC
ATGTAACTCGCCTTGATCGTTGGGAACCGGAGCTGAATGAAGCCATACCAAACGACGAGCGTGACACCAC
GATGCCTGTAGCAATGGCAACAACGTTGCGCAAACTATTAACTGGCGAACTACTTACTCTAGCTTCCCGG
CAACAATTAATAGACTGGATGGAGGCGGATAAAGTTGCAGGACCACTTCTGCGCTCGGCCCTTCCGGCTG
GCTGGTTTATTGCTGATAAATCTGGAGCCGGTGAGCGTGGGTCTCGCGGTATCATTGCAGCACTGGGGCC
AGATGGTAAGCCCTCCCGTATCGTAGTTATCTACACGACGGGGAGTCAGGCAACTATGGATGAACGAAAT
AGACAGATCGCTGAGATAGGTGCCTCACTGATTAAGCATTGGTAACTGTCAGACCAAGTTTACTCATATA
TACTTTAGATTGATTTAAAACTTCATTTTTAATTTAAAAGGATCTAGGTGAAGATCCTTTTTGATAATCT
CATGACCAAAATCCCTTAACGTGAGTTTTCGTTCCACTGAGCGTCAGACCCCGTAGAAAAGATCAAAGGA
TCTTCTTGAGATCCTTTTTTTCTGCGCGTAATCTGCTGCTTGCAAACAAAAAAACCACCGCTACCAGCGG
TGGTTTGTTTGCCGGATCAAGAGCTACCAACTCTTTTTCCGAAGGTAACTGGCTTCAGCAGAGCGCAGAT
ACCAAATACTGTTCTTCTAGTGTAGCCGTAGTTAGGCCACCACTTCAAGAACTCTGTAGCACCGCCTACA
TACCTCGCTCTGCTAATCCTGTTACCAGTGGCTGCTGCCAGTGGCGATAAGTCGTGTCTTACCGGGTTGG
ACTCAAGACGATAGTTACCGGATAAGGCGCAGCGGTCGGGCTGAACGGGGGGTTCGTGCACACAGCCCAG
CTTGGAGCGAACGACCTACACCGAACTGAGATACCTACAGCGTGAGCTATGAGAAAGCGCCACGCTTCCC
GAAGGGAGAAAGGCGGACAGGTATCCGGTAAGCGGCAGGGTCGGAACAGGAGAGCGCACGAGGGAGCTTC
CAGGGGGAAACGCCTGGTATCTTTATAGTCCTGTCGGGTTTCGCCACCTCTGACTTGAGCGTCGATTTTT
GTGATGCTCGTCAGGGGGGCGGAGCCTATGGAAAAACGCCAGCAACGCGGCCTTTTTACGGTTCCTGGCC
TTTTGCTGGCCTTTTGCTCACATGTTCTTTCCTGCGTTATCCCCTGATTCTGTGGATAACCGTATTACCG
CCTTTGAGTGAGCTGATACCGCTCGCCGCAGCCGAACGACCGAGCGCAGCGAGTCAGTGAGCGAGGAAGC
GGAAG
