>Addgene plasmid #203104 | Salsa-BC263-P3F11 | depositor partial sequence | sequence record 393977 | BC263
AACTTTGGGG
